Addgene plasmid #178012: pBAD-HisD-mNG-D-Kbp
Purpose: Bacterial expression of green fluorescent potassium indicator mNG-D-Kbp
Depositing lab: Edward Boyden. Depositing organization: Massachusetts Institute of Technology. Publication: Tuning the Sensitivity of Genetically Encoded Fluorescent Potassium Indicators through Structure-Guided and Genome Mining Strategies. Torres Cabán CC, Yang M, Lai C, Yang L, Subach FV, Smith BO, Piatkevich KD, Boyden ES. ACS Sens. 2022 May 27;7(5):1336-1346. doi: 10.1021/acssensors.1c02201. Epub 2022 Apr 15. PubMed 35427452.
Backbone
  Vector backbone: pBAD-HisD
  Total vector size (bp): 5163
  Vector type: Bacterial Expression
Growth in bacteria
  Bacterial resistance: Ampicillin, 100 μg/mL
  Growth temperature: 37°C
  Growth strain: DH5alpha
  Copy number: Low Copy
Gene/Insert
  Gene/Insert name: mNG-D-Kbp
  Species: Synthetic
  Insert size (bp): 1161
  GenBank ID: OK187811
  Promoter: araB
  Cloning method: Ligation Independent Cloning
  Sequencing primers: 5′ pBAD-Fw; 3′ pBAD-Rv
Terms and licenses: Academic/Nonprofit Terms; Industry Terms: Not Available to Industry
Depositor comments: Please visit https://www.biorxiv.org/content/10.1101/2021.10.07.463355v1 for bioRxiv preprint.
How to cite: pBAD-HisD-mNG-D-Kbp was a gift from Edward Boyden (Addgene plasmid # 178012 ; http://n2t.net/addgene:178012 ; RRID:Addgene_178012)
