[The description below was written by a language model from this plasmid's Addgene catalogue record and pLannotate feature annotations shown in this document.]
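Description:
pBAD-HisD-mNG-D-Kbp is a 5,163 bp bacterial expression plasmid built on the pBAD-HisD backbone for arabinose-inducible production of a genetically encoded green fluorescent potassium indicator in E. coli. It replicates from a ColE1/pMB1-family origin accompanied by the pBR322 bom region and only a short fragment of rop. The catalogue lists it as low copy, although the automated annotation labels the origin generically as high-copy. Selection is by ampicillin through the β-lactamase gene driven by its own promoter.

The payload is a 1,161 bp synthetic open reading frame, mNG-D-Kbp, placed downstream of the araBAD promoter, with the divergently transcribed araC regulator carried on the same plasmid so that expression is kept low without L-arabinose and switched on when it is added. The coding region begins with an N-terminal 6xHis tag for metal-affinity purification. This is followed by an N-terminal portion of mNeonGreen, a potassium-binding protein domain annotated by similarity to E. coli Kbp (YgaU), and then the remaining C-terminal portion of mNeonGreen. In this insertion-type sensor design, the large conformational change that Kbp undergoes on binding a single K+ ion is presumably transmitted to the split fluorescent protein scaffold to alter its fluorescence. The record does not state the source organism of the "D" Kbp variant, though the associated work describes tuning indicator sensitivity by structure-guided and genome-mining approaches. Transcription ends at the rrnB T1 and T2 terminators, which follow a 5S rRNA segment. The plasmid is intended for expressing the indicator protein in bacteria, and the His tag would allow its purification for in vitro characterisation.
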