Features (pLannotate 1.2.2; 14 found; start..end, strand, type, name):
    317..334     +  CDS            6xHis: 6xHis affinity tag
    344..778     +  CDS            mNeonGreen (fragment): mNeonGreen is a basic (constitutively fluorescent) green/yellow fluorescent protein published in 2013, derived from Branchiostoma lanceolatum. It is reported to be a very rapidly-maturing monomer with moderate acid sensitivity.
    788..1210    +  CDS            kbp (fragment): KBP_ECOLI - Also known as ygaU, yzzM. Experimental evidence at protein level: Swiss-Prot protein existence level 1. Highly specific potassium binding protein that is required for normal growth in the presence of high levels of external K(+). May act as a sensor of cytoplasmic K(+) concentration. Binds a single K(+) ion, which induces a large conformational change. Can also bind the larger alkali metal ions Rb(+) and Cs(+), and NH(4)(+) (PubMed:27112601). May be involved in the regulation of peptidoglycan cross-linking (PubMed:25422305). From Escherichia coli (strain K12).
   1229..1501    +  CDS            mNeonGreen (fragment): mNeonGreen is a basic (constitutively fluorescent) green/yellow fluorescent protein published in 2013, derived from Branchiostoma lanceolatum. It is reported to be a very rapidly-maturing monomer with moderate acid sensitivity.
   1604..1719    +  ncRNA          5S rRNA: Accession: RF00001 - 5S ribosomal RNA
   1723..1809    +  terminator     rrnB T1 terminator: Escherichia coli rrnB; transcription terminator T1 from the E. coli rrnB gene
   1901..1928    +  terminator     rrnB T2 terminator: transcription terminator T2 from the E. coli rrnB gene
   1947..2038    +  promoter       AmpR promoter: bla
   2039..2899    +  CDS            AmpR: β-lactamase; bla; confers resistance to ampicillin, carbenicillin, and related antibiotics
   3070..3658    +  rep_origin     ori: high-copy-number ColE1/pMB1/pBR322/pUC origin of replication
   3844..3984    -  misc_feature   bom: basis of mobility region from pBR322
   4086..4126    -  CDS            rop (fragment): Rop protein, which maintains plasmids at low copy number; rop
   4248..5126    -  CDS            araC: L-arabinose regulatory protein; araC
   5153..274     +  promoter       araBAD promoter (across the origin): araBAD; promoter of the L-arabinose operon of E. coli; the araC regulatory gene is transcribed in the opposite direction (Guzman et al., 1995)
>Addgene plasmid #178012 | pBAD-HisD-mNG-D-Kbp | addgene full sequence | sequence record 351346 | Addgene NGS Result
TGTCCATATTGCATCAGACATTGCCGTCACTGCGTCTTTTACTGGCTCTTCTCGCTAACCAAACCGGTAA
CCCCGCTTATTAAAAGCATTCTGTAACAAAGCGGGACCAAAGCCATGACAAAAACGCGTAACAAAAGTGT
CTATAATCACGGCAGAAAAGTCCACATTGATTATTTGCACGGCGTCACACTTTGCTATGCCATAGCATTT
TTATCCATAAGATTAGCGGATCCTACCTGACGCTTTTTATCGCAACTCTCTACTGTTTCTCCATACCCGT
TTTTTGGGCTAACAGGAGGAATTAACCATGGGGAGCCACCATCACCATCACCATGGCAGATCTATGGTCT
CAAAGGGAGAGGAGGAAAACATGGCTAGTCTGCCTGCTACCCACGAACTGCATATTTTTGGCTCCATAAA
TGGCATCGATTTCGACATGGTAGGCCAAGGCACCGGTAATCCAAACGACGGCTATGAGGAGCTGAACCTG
AAGTCCACCATGGGCGATCTGCAGTTCAGTCCCTGGATCCTGGTGCCGCACATTGGGTACGGGTTTCACC
AGTATCTTCCCTATCCAGACGGGATGTCACCATTTCAGGCTGCAATGGTCGACGGGTCCGGATACCAAGT
GCACCGCACTATGCAGTTTGAGGACGGTGCCTCACTGACCGTGAATTACAGATACACCTACGAAGGATCA
CATATCAAAGGGGAAGCTCAGGTGGAGGGCACTGGGTTCCCAGCTGACGGCCCTGTGATGACAAATTCCC
TGACAGCCGAGGCCCACATGGGCATCTTCGACTTCATCAAGGCCGCCGGCGCCAAGCTGGGCCTGGGCGG
CGACAAGCCCCCCACCACCGACCAGCTGATGGCCGAGCTGGGCAAGCACGGCCTGGAGGCCAAGGACCTG
AAGATCCAGGTGGAGGGCGACACCGTGAAGGTGGAGGGCGCCGCCACCGACCAGGCCACCAAGGAGAAGA
TCGTGCTGGCCCTGGGCAACGTGGAGGGCATCGCCAAGGTGGAGGACAACATCACCGCCAGCGCCGGCCA
GGCCGCCACCTTCTACACCGTGAAGAGCGGCGACACCCTGAGCAAGATCGCCAAGCAGCACTACGGCGAC
GCCAACAAGTACAACCAGATCTTCGAGGCCAACAAGCCCATGCTGACCCACCCCGACAAGATCTACCCCG
GCCAGGTGCTGAGGATCCCCCCCGCCGCCATGTACTTCGCTGACTGGTGCGTATCCAAGAAGACTTGCCC
CAATGATAAGACTATCGTCTCCACATTTAAGTGGGCTTTTATCACCGACAACGGCAAACGCTACCGGTCT
ACCGCTCGCACCACATACACATTCGCCAAGCCAATGGCCGCAAATTACCTCAAAAATCAGCCGATGTATG
TCTTTCGGAAAACAGAGCTGAAACATTCTAAGACCGAACTGAATTTTAAAGAGTGGCAAAAGGCCTTTAC
GGACGTGATGGGCATGGACGAGCTGTATAAGTAATAAGAATTCGAAGCTTGGCTGTTTTGGTGGATGAGA
GAAGATTTTCAGCCTGATACAGATTAAATCAGAACGCAGAAGCGGTCTGATAAAACAGAATTTGCCTGGC
GGCAGTAGCGCGGTGGTCCCACCTGACCCCATGCCGAACTCAGAAGTGAAACGCCGTAGCGCCGATGGTA
GTGTGGGGTCTCCCCATGCGAGAGTAGGGAACTGCCAGGCATCAAATAAAACGAAAGGCTCAGTCGAAAG
ACTGGGCCTTTCGTTTTATCTGTTGTTTGTCGGTGAACGCTCTCCTGAGTAGGACAAATCCGCCGGGAGC
GGATTTGAACGTTGCGAAGCAACGGCCCGGAGGGTGGCGGGCAGGACGCCCGCCATAAACTGCCAGGCAT
CAAATTAAGCAGAAGGCCATCCTGACGGATGGCCTTTTTGCGTTTCTACAAACTCTTTTGTTTATTTTTC
TAAATACATTCAAATATGTATCCGCTCATGAGACAATAACCCTGATAAATGCTTCAATAATATTGAAAAA
GGAAGAGTATGAGTATTCAACATTTCCGTGTCGCCCTTATTCCCTTTTTTGCGGCATTTTGCCTTCCTGT
TTTTGCTCACCCAGAAACGCTGGTGAAAGTAAAAGATGCTGAAGATCAGTTGGGTGCACGAGTGGGTTAC
ATCGAACTGGATCTCAACAGCGGTAAGATCCTTGAGAGTTTTCGCCCCGAAGAACGTTTTCCAATGATGA
GCACTTTTAAAGTTCTGCTATGTGGCGCGGTATTATCCCGTGTTGACGCCGGGCAAGAGCAACTCGGTCG
CCGCATACACTATTCTCAGAATGACTTGGTTGAGTACTCACCAGTCACAGAAAAGCATCTTACGGATGGC
ATGACAGTAAGAGAATTATGCAGTGCTGCCATAACCATGAGTGATAACACTGCGGCCAACTTACTTCTGA
CAACGATCGGAGGACCGAAGGAGCTAACCGCTTTTTTGCACAACATGGGGGATCATGTAACTCGCCTTGA
TCGTTGGGAACCGGAGCTGAATGAAGCCATACCAAACGACGAGCGTGACACCACGATGCCTGTAGCAATG
GCAACAACGTTGCGCAAACTATTAACTGGCGAACTACTTACTCTAGCTTCCCGGCAACAATTAATAGACT
GGATGGAGGCGGATAAAGTTGCAGGACCACTTCTGCGCTCGGCCCTTCCGGCTGGCTGGTTTATTGCTGA
TAAATCTGGAGCCGGTGAGCGTGGGTCTCGCGGTATCATTGCAGCACTGGGGCCAGATGGTAAGCCCTCC
CGTATCGTAGTTATCTACACGACGGGGAGTCAGGCAACTATGGATGAACGAAATAGACAGATCGCTGAGA
TAGGTGCCTCACTGATTAAGCATTGGTAACTGTCAGACCAAGTTTACTCATATATACTTTAGATTGATTT
AAAACTTCATTTTTAATTTAAAAGGATCTAGGTGAAGATCCTTTTTGATAATCTCATGACCAAAATCCCT
TAACGTGAGTTTTCGTTCCACTGAGCGTCAGACCCCGTAGAAAAGATCAAAGGATCTTCTTGAGATCCTT
TTTTTCTGCGCGTAATCTGCTGCTTGCAAACAAAAAAACCACCGCTACCAGCGGTGGTTTGTTTGCCGGA
TCAAGAGCTACCAACTCTTTTTCCGAAGGTAACTGGCTTCAGCAGAGCGCAGATACCAAATACTGTCCTT
CTAGTGTAGCCGTAGTTAGGCCACCACTTCAAGAACTCTGTAGCACCGCCTACATACCTCGCTCTGCTAA
TCCTGTTACCAGTGGCTGCTGCCAGTGGCGATAAGTCGTGTCTTACCGGGTTGGACTCAAGACGATAGTT
ACCGGATAAGGCGCAGCGGTCGGGCTGAACGGGGGGTTCGTGCACACAGCCCAGCTTGGAGCGAACGACC
TACACCGAACTGAGATACCTACAGCGTGAGCTATGAGAAAGCGCCACGCTTCCCGAAGGGAGAAAGGCGG
ACAGGTATCCGGTAAGCGGCAGGGTCGGAACAGGAGAGCGCACGAGGGAGCTTCCAGGGGGAAACGCCTG
GTATCTTTATAGTCCTGTCGGGTTTCGCCACCTCTGACTTGAGCGTCGATTTTTGTGATGCTCGTCAGGG
GGGCGGAGCCTATGGAAAAACGCCAGCAACGCGGCCTTTTTACGGTTCCTGGCCTTTTGCTGGCCTTTTG
CTCACATGTTCTTTCCTGCGTTATCCCCTGATTCTGTGGATAACCGTATTACCGCCTTTGAGTGAGCTGA
TACCGCTCGCCGCAGCCGAACGACCGAGCGCAGCGAGTCAGTGAGCGAGGAAGCGGAAGAGCGCCTGATG
CGGTATTTTCTCCTTACGCATCTGTGCGGTATTTCACACCGCATATGGTGCACTCTCAGTACAATCTGCT
CTGATGCCGCATAGTTAAGCCAGTATACACTCCGCTATCGCTACGTGACTGGGTCATGGCTGCGCCCCGA
CACCCGCCAACACCCGCTGACGCGCCCTGACGGGCTTGTCTGCTCCCGGCATCCGCTTACAGACAAGCTG
TGACCGTCTCCGGGAGCTGCATGTGTCAGAGGTTTTCACCGTCATCACCGAAACGCGCGAGGCAGCAGAT
CAATTCGCGCGCGAAGGCGAAGCGGCATGCATAATGTGCCTGTCAAATGGACGAAGCAGGGATTCTGCAA
ACCCTATGCTACTCCGTCAAGCCGTCAATTGTCTGATTCGTTACCAATTATGACAACTTGACGGCTACAT
CATTCACTTTTTCTTCACAACCGGCACGGAACTCGCTCGGGCTGGCCCCGGTGCATTTTTTAAATACCCG
CGAGAAATAGAGTTGATCGTCAAAACCAACATTGCGACCGACGGTGGCGATAGGCATCCGGGTGGTGCTC
AAAAGCAGCTTCGCCTGGCTGATACGTTGGTCCTCGCGCCAGCTTAAGACGCTAATCCCTAACTGCTGGC
GGAAAAGATGTGACAGACGCGACGGCGACAAGCAAACATGCTGTGCGACGCTGGCGATATCAAAATTGCT
GTCTGCCAGGTGATCGCTGATGTACTGACAAGCCTCGCGTACCCGATTATCCATCGGTGGATGGAGCGAC
TCGTTAATCGCTTCCATGCGCCGCAGTAACAATTGCTCAAGCAGATTTATCGCCAGCAGCTCCGAATAGC
GCCCTTCCCCTTGCCCGGCGTTAATGATTTGCCCAAACAGGTCGCTGAAATGCGGCTGGTGCGCTTCATC
CGGGCGAAAGAACCCCGTATTGGCAAATATTGACGGCCAGTTAAGCCATTCATGCCAGTAGGCGCGCGGA
CGAAAGTAAACCCACTGGTGATACCATTCGCGAGCCTCCGGATGACGACCGTAGTGATGAATCTCTCCTG
GCGGGAACAGCAAAATATCACCCGGTCGGCAAACAAATTCTCGTCCCTGATTTTTCACCACCCCCTGACC
GCGAATGGTGAGATTGAGAATATAACCTTTCATTCCCAGCGGTCGGTCGATAAAAAAATCGAGATAACCG
TTGGCCTCAATCGGCGTTAAACCCGCCACCAGATGGGCATTAAACGAGTATCCCGGCAGCAGGGGATCAT
TTTGCGCTTCAGCCATACTTTTCATACTCCCGCCATTCAGAGAAGAAACCAAT
